Addgene plasmid #72646: pDEST1K18ms
Purpose: (Empty Backbone) Gateway-compatible sucrose counter-selection allelic exchange vector for Pseudomonas syringae
Depositing lab: Brian Kvitko. Depositing organization: University of Georgia. Publication: Patterns of Seed-to-Seedling Transmission of Xanthomonas citri pv. malvacearum, the Causal Agent of Cotton Bacterial Blight. Mijatovic J, Severns PM, Kemerait RC, Walcott RR, Kvitko BH. Phytopathology. 2021 Dec;111(12):2176-2184. doi: 10.1094/PHYTO-02-21-0057-R. Epub 2021 Nov 22. PubMed 34032522.
Backbone
  Vector backbone: pDEST1K18ms
  Backbone size (bp): 7450
  Modifications to backbone: LR clonase Gateway compatible
  Vector type: sucrose counter-selection allelic exchange vector
Growth in bacteria
  Bacterial resistance: Chloramphenicol and Kanamycin, 25 & 50 μg/mL
  Growth temperature: 37°C
  Growth strain: DB3.1
  Growth instructions: The strain grows to a lower final turbidity than other E coli strains and is cold sensitive. Do not store @ 4C.
  Copy number: High Copy
Gene/Insert
  Cloning method: Gateway Cloning
  Sequencing primers: 5′ TGTAAAACGACGGCCAGT; 3′ AACAGCTATGACATGA
Terms and licenses: Academic/Nonprofit Terms; Industry Terms
How to cite: pDEST1K18ms was a gift from Brian Kvitko (Addgene plasmid # 72646 ; http://n2t.net/addgene:72646 ; RRID:Addgene_72646)
