[The description below was written by a language model from this plasmid's Addgene catalogue record and pLannotate feature annotations shown in this document.]
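Description:
pDEST1K18ms is an empty Gateway destination vector of about 7.45 kb, built for sucrose counter-selection allelic exchange in Pseudomonas syringae. It replicates in E. coli from a high-copy ColE1/pUC-type origin, and the feature table shows no other replication origin. This fits its use as a vector that must integrate into the target chromosome to persist, although the record does not explicitly call it a suicide plasmid. The backbone carries the Tn5-derived neo (nptII) gene for kanamycin selection and Bacillus subtilis sacB with its native sacR promoter and control region. It also has an IncP oriT next to a traJ fragment, so the plasmid can be mobilised by conjugation from a donor that supplies transfer functions. Scattered fragments of ble, IS1, tnpA, lacI and cat promoter sequence appear to be remnants of the vector's construction rather than functional parts.

The cloning site lies within a pUC18/19-style lac promoter/lacZα region, where the polylinker is interrupted by a Gateway cassette. Two attR sites flank a chloramphenicol acetyltransferase gene and ccdB; the annotation software labels both sites attR1, but the second, inverted one would normally be attR2. Because ccdB is toxic to ordinary E. coli, the empty vector is maintained in the ccdB-tolerant strain DB3.1 under chloramphenicol and kanamycin. An LR clonase reaction replaces the CmR-ccdB cassette with an entry-clone insert, typically a deletion or mutant allele flanked by homology arms. After transfer into the target bacterium, kanamycin selects single-crossover integrants. Sucrose then selects against sacB, enriching for cells that have lost the vector through a second crossover and yielding unmarked allele replacements.
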