Features (pLannotate 1.2.2; 27 found; start..end, strand, type, name):
    346..1137    +  CDS            neo: KKA2_KLEPN - Also known as kan, nptII. Experimental evidence at protein level: Swiss-Prot protein existence level 1. Resistance to kanamycin, neomycin, paromomycin, ribostamycin, butirosin and gentamicin B. From Klebsiella pneumoniae.
   1186..1631    +  promoter       sacB promoter: sacR; sacB promoter and control region
   1632..3053    +  CDS            SacB: secreted levansucrase that renders bacterial growth sensitive to sucrose; Bacillus subtilis sacB; negative selection marker
   3090..3188    +  CDS            ble (fragment): BLE_KLEPN - Experimental evidence at protein level: Swiss-Prot protein existence level 1. Binding protein with a strong affinity to the bleomycin family of antibiotics. Binds to CL990; an antimitotic-antibiotic compound. From Klebsiella pneumoniae.
   3189..3374    -  CDS            traJ (fragment): oriT-recognizing protein; traJ
   3407..3516    -  oriT           oriT: incP origin of transfer
   3751..3841    -  promoter       cat promoter: promoter of the E. coli cat gene encoding chloramphenicol acetyltransferase
   3962..4038    +  mobile_element IS1 (fragment): prokaryotic transposable element IS1
   4035..4125    -  promoter       cat promoter: promoter of the E. coli cat gene encoding chloramphenicol acetyltransferase
   4246..4320    +  mobile_element IS1 (fragment): prokaryotic transposable element IS1
   4321..4374    +  CDS            ble (fragment): BLE_KLEPN - Experimental evidence at protein level: Swiss-Prot protein existence level 1. Binding protein with a strong affinity to the bleomycin family of antibiotics. Binds to CL990; an antimitotic-antibiotic compound. From Klebsiella pneumoniae.
   4485..5073    +  rep_origin     ori: high-copy-number ColE1/pMB1/pBR322/pUC origin of replication
   5256..5348    +  CDS            lacI (fragment): lac repressor; lacI; The lac repressor binds to the lac operator to inhibit transcription in E. coli. This inhibition can be relieved by adding lactose or isopropyl-β-D-thiogalactopyranoside (IPTG).
   5361..5382    +  protein_bind   CAP binding site: CAP binding activates transcription in the presence of cAMP. E. coli catabolite activator protein
   5397..5427    +  promoter       lac promoter: promoter for the E. coli lac operon
   5435..5451    +  protein_bind   lac operator: The lac repressor binds to the lac operator to inhibit transcription in E. coli. This inhibition can be relieved by adding lactose or isopropyl-β-D-thiogalactopyranoside (IPTG). lac repressor encoded by lacI
   5484..5502    +  misc_feature   MCS (fragment): pUC18/19 multiple cloning site
   5518..5642    +  protein_bind   attR1: mutant version of attR; recombination site for the Gateway® LR reaction LR Clonase™
   5667..5697    +  promoter       lac UV5 promoter: E. coli lac promoter with an "up" mutation
   5722..5750    +  promoter       cat promoter (fragment): promoter of the E. coli cat gene encoding chloramphenicol acetyltransferase
   5751..6410    +  CDS            CmR: chloramphenicol acetyltransferase; cat; confers resistance to chloramphenicol
   6589..6747    +  CDS            ccdA (fragment): CCDA_ECO57 - Also known as H, letA. Experimental evidence at protein level: Swiss-Prot protein existence level 1. Antitoxin component of a type II toxin-antitoxin (TA) system which inhibits the post-segregational killing (PSK) of plasmid-free cells, also referred to as a plasmid addiction system. Binds to and blocks the activity of CcdB; will also remove bound CcdB protein from the CcdB-GyrA complex by forming a CcdA-CcdB complex, a process termed rejuvenation. Functions as a transcriptional corepressor for the ccdAB operon, repression also requires CcdB (By similarity). From Escherichia coli
   6752..7054    +  CDS            ccdB: CCDB_ECOLI - Also known as G, letB, letD. Experimental evidence at protein level: Swiss-Prot protein existence level 1. Toxic component of a type II toxin-antitoxin (TA) system, functioning in plasmid maintainence. Responsible for the post- segregational killing (PSK) of plasmid-free cells, also referred to as a plasmid addiction system. Half-life of over 2 hours. Cell killing by CcdB is accompanied by filamentation, defects in chromosome and plasmid segregation, defects in cell division, formation of anucleate cells, decreased DNA synthesis and plasmid loss. Interferes with the activity of DN
   7098..7222    -  protein_bind   attR1: mutant version of attR; recombination site for the Gateway® LR reaction LR Clonase™
   7238..7275    +  misc_feature   MCS (fragment): pUC18/19 multiple cloning site
   7278..7432    +  CDS            lacZα (fragment): LacZα fragment of β-galactosidase; lacZ fragment
   7445..314     +  CDS            tnpA (fragment) (across the origin): TN5P_ECOLX - Also known as tnp. Experimental evidence at protein level: Swiss-Prot protein existence level 1. Mediates transposition of transposon Tn5 by a 'cut and paste' mechanism. First, the monomeric transposase binds the 19 bp inverted DNA repeats flanking the transposon. Then, dimerization of the DNA- bound transposase creates a synaptic DNA complex. After nicking of the first DNA strand, excision of the transposon proceeds through a series of intermediates. The transposase then mediates the insertion of the transposon at a new site by strand transfer. The activity of the wild- type tran
>Addgene plasmid #72646 | pDEST1K18ms | depositor full sequence | sequence record 139808 | pDEST1K18ms sequence 7454 bps
TGCCGCAAGCACTCAGGGCGCAAGGGCTGCTAAAGGAAGCGGAACACGTAGAAAGCCAGTCCGCAGAAAC
GGTGCTGACCCCGGATGAATGTCAGCTACTGGGCTATCTGGACAAGGGAAAACGCAAGCGCAAAGAGAAA
GCAGGTAGCTTGCAGTGGGCTTACATGGCGATAGCTAGACTGGGCGGTTTTATGGACAGCAAGCGAACCG
GAATTGCCAGCTGGGGCGCCCTCTGGTAAGGTTGGGAAGCCCTGCAAAGTAAACTGGATGGCTTTCTTGC
CGCCAAGGATCTGATGGCGCAGGGGATCAAGATCTGATCAAGAGACAGGATGAGGATCGTTTCGCATGAT
TGAACAAGATGGATTGCACGCAGGTTCTCCGGCCGCTTGGGTGGAGAGGCTATTCGGCTATGACTGGGCA
CAACAGACAATCGGCTGCTCTGATGCCGCCGTGTTCCGGCTGTCAGCGCAGGGGCGCCCGGTTCTTTTTG
TCAAGACCGACCTGTCCGGTGCCCTGAATGAACTCCAAGACGAGGCAGCGCGGCTATCGTGGCTGGCCAC
GACGGGCGTTCCTTGCGCAGCTGTGCTCGACGTTGTCACTGAAGCGGGAAGGGACTGGCTGCTATTGGGC
GAAGTGCCGGGGCAGGATCTCCTGTCATCTCACCTTGCTCCTGCCGAGAAAGTATCCATCATGGCTGATG
CAATGCGGCGGCTGCATACGCTTGATCCGGCTACCTGCCCATTCGACCACCAAGCGAAACATCGCATCGA
GCGAGCACGTACTCGGATGGAAGCCGGTCTTGTCGATCAGGATGATCTGGACGAAGAGCATCAGGGGCTC
GCGCCAGCCGAACTGTTCGCCAGGCTCAAGGCGCGGATGCCCGACGGCGAGGATCTCGTCGTGACCCATG
GCGATGCCTGCTTGCCGAATATCATGGTGGAAAATGGCCGCTTTTCTGGATTCATCGACTGTGGCCGGCT
GGGTGTGGCGGACCGCTATCAGGACATAGCGTTGGCTACCCGTGATATTGCTGAAGAGCTTGGCGGCGAA
TGGGCTGACCGCTTCCTCGTGCTTTACGGTATCGCCGCTCCCGATTCGCAGCGCATCGCCTTCTATCGCC
TTCTTGACGAGTTCTTCTGAGCGGGACTCTGGGGTTCGCTAGAGGATCGATCCTTTTTAACCCATCACAT
ATACCTGCCGTTCACTATTATTTAGTGAAATGAGATATTATGATATTTTCTGAATTGTGATTAAAAAGGC
AACTTTATGCCCATGCAACAGAAACTATAAAAAATACAGAGAATGAAAAGAAACAGATAGATTTTTTAGT
TCTTTAGGCCCGTAGTCTGCAAATCCTTTTATGATTTTCTATCAAACAAAAGAGGAAAATAGACCAGTTG
CAATCCAAACGAGAGTCTAATAGAATGAGGTCGAAAAGTAAATCGCGCGGGTTTGTTACTGATAAAGCAG
GCAAGACCTAAAATGTGTAAAGGGCAAAGTGTATACTTTGGCGTCACCCCTTACATATTTTAGGTCTTTT
TTTATTGTGCGTAACTAACTTGCCATCTTCAAACAGGAGGGCTGGAAGAAGCAGACCGCTAACACAGTAC
ATAAAAAAGGAGACATGAACGATGAACATCAAAAAGTTTGCAAAACAAGCAACAGTATTAACCTTTACTA
CCGCACTGCTGGCAGGAGGCGCAACTCAAGCGTTTGCGAAAGAAACGAACCAAAAGCCATATAAGGAAAC
ATACGGCATTTCCCATATTACACGCCATGATATGCTGCAAATCCCTGAACAGCAAAAAAATGAAAAATAT
CAAGTTTCTGAATTTGATTCGTCCACAATTAAAAATATCTCTTCTGCAAAAGGCCTGGACGTTTGGGACA
GCTGGCCATTACAAAACGCTGACGGCACTGTCGCAAACTATCACGGCTACCACATCGTCTTTGCATTAGC
CGGAGATCCTAAAAATGCGGATGACACATCGATTTACATGTTCTATCAAAAAGTCGGCGAAACTTCTATT
GACAGCTGGAAAAACGCTGGCCGCGTCTTTAAAGACAGCGACAAATTCGATGCAAATGATTCTATCCTAA
AAGACCAAACACAAGAATGGTCAGGTTCAGCCACATTTACATCTGACGGAAAAATCCGTTTATTCTACAC
TGATTTCTCCGGTAAACATTACGGCAAACAAACACTGACAACTGCACAAGTTAACGTATCAGCATCAGAC
AGCTCTTTGAACATCAACGGTGTAGAGGATTATAAATCAATCTTTGACGGTGACGGAAAAACGTATCAAA
ATGTACAGCAGTTCATCGATGAAGGCAACTACAGCTCAGGCGACAACCATACGCTGAGAGATCCTCACTA
CGTAGAAGATAAAGGCCACAAATACTTAGTATTTGAAGCAAACACTGGAACTGAAGATGGCTACCAAGGC
GAAGAATCTTTATTTAACAAAGCATACTATGGCAAAAGCACATCATTCTTCCGTCAAGAAAGTCAAAAAC
TTCTGCAAAGCGATAAAAAACGCACGGCTGAGTTAGCAAACGGCGCTCTCGGTATGATTGAGCTAAACGA
TGATTACACACTGAAAAAAGTGATGAAACCGCTGATTGCATCTAACACAGTAACAGATGAAATTGAACGC
GCGAACGTCTTTAAAATGAACGGCAAATGGTACCTGTTCACTGACTCCCGCGGATCAAAAATGACGATTG
ACGGCATTACGTCTAACGATATTTACATGCTTGGTTATGTTTCTAATTCTTTAACTGGCCCATACAAGCC
GCTGAACAAAACTGGCCTTGTGTTAAAAATGGATCTTGATCCTAACGATGTAACCTTTACTTACTCACAC
TTCGCTGTACCTCAAGCGAAAGGAAACAATGTCGTGATTACAAGCTATATGACAAACAGAGGATTCTACG
CAGACAAACAATCAACGTTTGCGCCGAGCTTCCTGCTGAACATCAAAGGCAAGAAAACATCTGTTGTCAA
AGACAGCATCCTTGAACAAGGACAATTAACAGTTAACAAATAAAAACGCAAAAGAAAATGCCGATGGGTA
CCGAGCGAAATGACCGACCAAGCGACGCCCAACCTGCCATCACGAGATTTCGATTCCACCGCCGCCTTCT
ATGAAAGGTTGGGCTTCGGAATCGTTTTCCGGGACGCCCTCGCGGACGTGCTCATAGTCCACGACGCCCG
TGATTTTGTAGCCCTGGCCGACGGCCAGCAGGTAGGCCGACAGGCTCATGCCGGCCGCCGCCGCCTTTTC
CTCAATCGCTCTTCGTTCGTCTGGAAGGCAGTACACCTTGATAGGTGGGCTGCCCTTCCTGGTTGGCTTG
GTTTCATCAGCCATCCGCTTGCCCTCATCTGTTACGCCGGCGGTAGCCGGCCAGCCTCGCAGAGCAGGAT
TCCCGTTGAGCACCGCCAGGTGCGAATAAGGGACAGTGAAGAAGGAACACCCGCTCGCGGGTGGGCCTAC
TTCACCTATCCTGCCCGGCTGACGCCGTTGGATACACCAAGGAAAGTCTACACGAACCCTTTGGCAAAAT
CCTGTATATCGTGCGAAAAAGGATGGATATACCGAAAAAATCGCTATAATGACCCCGAAGCAGGGTTATG
CAGCGGAAAAGCGCTGCTTCCCTGCTGTTTTGTGGAATATCTACCGACTGGAAACAGGCAAATGCAGGAA
ATTACTGAACTGAGGGGACAGGCGAGAGACGATGCCAAAGAGCTCCTGAAAATCTCGATAACTCAAAAAA
TACGCCCGGTAGTGATCTTATTTCATTATGGTGAAAGTTGGAACCTCTTACGTGCCGATCAACGTCTCAT
TTTCGCCAAAAGTTGGCCCAGGGCTTCCCGGTATCAACAGGGACACCAGGATTTATTTATTCTGCGAAGT
GATCTTCCGTCACAGGTATTTATTCGGCGCAAAGTGCGTCGGGTGATGCTGCCAACTTACTGATTTAGTG
TATGATGGTGTTTTTGAGGTGCTCCAGTGGCTTCTGTTTCTATCAGCTCCTGAAAATCTCGATAACTCAA
AAAATACGCCCGGTAGTGATCTTATTTCATTATGGTGAAAGTTGGAACCTCTTACGTGCCGATCAACGTC
TCATTTTCGCCAAAAGTTGGCCCAGGGCTTCCCGGTATCAACAGGGACACCAGGATTTATTTATTCTGCG
AAGTGATCTTCCGTCACAGGTATTTATTCGGCGCAAAGTGCGTCGGGTGATGCTGCCAACTTACTGATTT
AGTGTATGATGGTGTTTTTGAGGTGCTCCAGTGGCTTCTGTTTCTATCAGGGCTGGATGATCCTCCAGCG
CGGGGATCTCATGCTGGAGTTCTTCGCCCACCCCAAAAGGATCTAGGTGAAGATCCTTTTTGATAATCTC
ATGACCAAAATCCCTTAACGTGAGTTTTCGTTCCACTGAGCGTCAGACCCCGTAGAAAAGATCAAAGGAT
CTTCTTGAGATCCTTTTTTTCTGCGCGTAATCTGCTGCTTGCAAACAAAAAAACCACCGCTACCAGCGGT
GGTTTGTTTGCCGGATCAAGAGCTACCAACTCTTTTTCCGAAGGTAACTGGCTTCAGCAGAGCGCAGATA
CCAAATACTGTTCTTCTAGTGTAGCCGTAGTTAGGCCACCACTTCAAGAACTCTGTAGCACCGCCTACAT
ACCTCGCTCTGCTAATCCTGTTACCAGTGGCTGCTGCCAGTGGCGATAAGTCGTGTCTTACCGGGTTGGA
CTCAAGACGATAGTTACCGGATAAGGCGCAGCGGTCGGGCTGAACGGGGGGTTCGTGCACACAGCCCAGC
TTGGAGCGAACGACCTACACCGAACTGAGATACCTACAGCGTGAGCTATGAGAAAGCGCCACGCTTCCCG
AAGGGAGAAAGGCGGACAGGTATCCGGTAAGCGGCAGGGTCGGAACAGGAGAGCGCACGAGGGAGCTTCC
AGGGGGAAACGCCTGGTATCTTTATAGTCCTGTCGGGTTTCGCCACCTCTGACTTGAGCGTCGATTTTTG
TGATGCTCGTCAGGGGGGCGGAGCCTATGGAAAAACGCCAGCAACGCGGCCTTTTTACGGTTCCTGGCCT
TTTGCTGGCCTTTTGCTCACATGTTCTTTCCTGCGTTATCCCCTGATTCTGTGGATAACCGTATTACCGC
CTTTGAGTGAGCTGATACCGCTCGCCGCAGCCGAACGACCGAGCGCAGCGAGTCAGTGAGCGAGGAAGCG
GAAGAGCGCCCAATACGCAAACCGCCTCTCCCCGCGCGTTGGCCGATTCATTAATGCAGCTGGCACGACA
GGTTTCCCGACTGGAAAGCGGGCAGTGAGCGCAACGCAATTAATGTGAGTTAGCTCACTCATTAGGCACC
CCAGGCTTTACACTTTATGCTTCCGGCTCGTATGTTGTGTGGAATTGTGAGCGGATAACAATTTCACACA
GGAAACAGCTATGACATGATTACGAATTCGAGCTCGGTACCCCTCGGGTATGCATGCACAAGTTTGTACA
AAAAAGCTGAACGAGAAACGTAAAATGATATAAATATCAATATATTAAATTAGATTTTGCATAAAAAACA
GACTACATAATACTGTAAAACACAACATATCCAGTCACTATGGCGGCCGCATTAGGCACCCCAGGCTTTA
CACTTTATGCTTCCGGCTCGTATAATGTGTGGATTTTGAGTTAGGATCCGGCGAGATTTTCAGGAGCTAA
GGAAGCTAAAATGGAGAAAAAAATCACTGGATATACCACCGTTGATATATCCCAATGGCATCGTAAAGAA
CATTTTGAGGCATTTCAGTCAGTTGCTCAATGTACCTATAACCAGACCGTTCAGCTGGATATTACGGCCT
TTTTAAAGACCGTAAAGAAAAATAAGCACAAGTTTTATCCGGCCTTTATTCACATTCTTGCCCGCCTGAT
GAATGCTCATCCGGAATTCCGTATGGCAATGAAAGACGGTGAGCTGGTGATATGGGATAGTGTTCACCCT
TGTTACACCGTTTTCCATGAGCAAACTGAAACGTTTTCATCGCTCTGGAGTGAATACCACGACGATTTCC
GGCAGTTTCTACACATATATTCGCAAGATGTGGCGTGTTACGGTGAAAACCTGGCCTATTTCCCTAAAGG
GTTTATTGAGAATATGTTTTTCGTCTCAGCCAATCCCTGGGTGAGTTTCACCAGTTTTGATTTAAACGTG
GCCAATATGGACAACTTCTTCGCCCCCGTTTTCACCATGGGCAAATATTATACGCAAGGCGACAAGGTGC
TGATGCCGCTGGCGATTCAGGTTCATCATGCCGTCTGTGATGGCTTCCATGTCGGCAGAATGCTTAATGA
ATTACAACAGTACTGCGATGAGTGGCAGGGCGGGGCGTAAAGATCTGGATCCGGCTTACTAAAAGCCAGA
TAACAGTATGCGTATTTGCGCGCTGATTTTTGCGGTATAAGAATATATACTGATATGTATACCCGAAGTA
TGTCAAAAAGAGGTATGCTATGAAGCAGCGTATTACAGTGACAGTTGACAGCGACAGCTATCAGTTGCTC
AAGGCATATATGATGTCAATATCTCCGGTCTGGTAAGCACAACCATGCAGAATGAAGCCCGTCGTCTGCG
TGCCGAACGCTGGAAAGCGGAAAATCAGGAAGGGATGGCTGAGGTCGCCCGGTTTATTGAAATGAACGGC
TCTTTTGCTGACGAGAACAGGGGCTGGTGAAATGCAGTTTAAGGTTTACACCTATAAAAGAGAGAGCCGT
TATCGTCTGTTTGTGGATGTACAGAGTGATATTATTGACACGCCCGGGCGACGGATGGTGATCCCCCTGG
CCAGTGCACGTCTGCTGTCAGATAAAGTCTCCCGTGAACTTTACCCGGTGGTGCATATCGGGGATGAAAG
CTGGCGCATGATGACCACCGATATGGCCAGTGTGCCGGTCTCCGTTATCGGGGAAGAAGTGGCTGATCTC
AGCCACCGCGAAAATGACATCAAAAACGCCATTAACCTGATGTTCTGGGGAATATAAATGTCAGGCTCCC
TTATACACAGCCAGTCTGCAGGTCGACCATAGTGACTGGATATGTTGTGTCTTACAGTATTATGTAGTCT
GTTTTTTATGCAAAATCTAATTTAATATATTGATATTTATATCATTTTACGTTTCTCGTTCAGCTTTTTT
GTACAAACTTGTGCATGCATACCCGAGGGGGATCCTCTAGAGTCGACCTGCAGGCATGCAAGCTTGGCAC
TGGCCGTCGTTTTACAACGTCGTGACTGGGAAAACCCTGGCGTTACCCAACTTAATCGCCTTGCAGCACA
TCCCCCTTTCGCCAGCTGGCGTAATAGCGAAGAGGCCCGCACCGATCGCCCTTCCCAACAGTTGCGCAGC
CTGAATGGCGAATGGCGATAAGCTAGCTTCACGC
