>Addgene plasmid #72646 | pDEST1K18ms | addgene partial sequence | sequence record 137405 | M13-F20 5'-TGTAAAACGACGGCCAGT-3'
AGGATCCCCCTCGGGTATGCATGGCACAAGTTTGTACAAAAAAGCTGAACGAGAAACGTAAAATGATATA
AATATCAATATATTAAATTAGATTTTGCATAAAAAACAGACTACATAATACTGTAAGACACAACATATCC
AGTCACTATGGTCGACCTGCAGACTGGCTGTGTATAAGGGAGCCTGACATTTATATTCCCCAGAACATCA
GGTTAATGGCGTTTTTGATGTCATTTTCGCGGTGGCTGAGATCAGCCACTTCTTCCCCGATAACGGAGAC
CGGCACACTGGCCATATCGGTGGTCATCATGCGCCAGCTTTCATCCCCGATATGCACCACCGGGTAAAGT
TCACGGGAGACTTTATCTGACAGCAGACGTGCACTGGCCAGGGGGATCACCATCCGTCGCCCGGGCGTGT
CAATAATATCACTCTGTACATCCACAAACAGACGATAACGGCTCTCTCTTTTATAGGTGTAAACCTTAAA
CTGCATTTCACCAGCCCCTGTTCTCGTCAGCAAAAGAGCCGTTCATTTCAATAAACCGGGCGACCTCAGC
CATCCCTTCCTGATTTTCCGCTTTCCAGCGTTCGGCACGCAGACGACGGGCTTCATTCTGCATGGTTGTG
CTTACCAGACCGGAGATATTGACATCATATATGCCTTGAGCAACTGATAGCTGTCGCTGTCAACTGTCAC
TGTAATACGCTGCTTCATAGCATACCTCTTTTTGACATACTTCGGGTATACATATCAGTATATATTCTTA
TACCGCAAAAATCAGCGCGCAAATACGCATACTGTTATCTGGCTT
