>Addgene plasmid #72646 | pDEST1K18ms | addgene partial sequence | sequence record 137674 | Neo-R 5'-GCCCAGTCATAGCCGAATAG-3'
TGCGTGCAATCCATCTTGTTCAATCATGCGAAACGATCCTCATCCTGTCTCTTGATCAGATCTTGATCCC
CTGCGCCATCAGATCCTTGGCGGCAAGAAAGCCATCCAGTTTACTTTGCAGGGCTTCCCAACCTTACCAG
AGGGCGCCCCAGCTGGCAATTCCGGTTCGCTTGCTGTCCATAAAACCGCCCAGTCTAGCTATCGCCATGT
AAGCCCACTGCAAGCTACCTGCTTTCTCTTTGCGCTTGCGTTTTCCCTTGTCCAGATAGCCCAGTAGCTG
ACATTCATCCGGGGTCAGCACCGTTTCTGCGGACTGGCTTTCTACGTGTTCCGCTTCCTTTAGCAGCCCT
TGCGCCCTGAGTGCTTGCGGCAGCGTGAAGCTAGCTTATCGCCATTCGCCATTCAGGCTGCGCAACTGTT
GGGAAGGGCGATCGGTGCGGGCCTCTTCGCTATTACGCCAGCTGGCGAAAGGGGGATGTGCTGCAAGGCG
ATTAAGTTGGGTAACGCCAGGGTTTTCCCAGTCACGACGTTGTAAAACGACGGCCAGTGCCAAGCTTGCA
TGCCTGCAGGTCGACTCTAGAGGATCCCCCTCGGGTATGCATGCACAAGTTTGTACAAAAAAGCTGAACG
AGAAACGTAAAATGATATAAATATCAATATATTAAATTAGATTTTGCATAAAAAACAGACTACATAATAC
TGTAAGACACAACATATCCAGTCACTATGGTCGACCTGCA
